Addgene plasmid #103638: LSB-hsa-miR-548j-5p
Purpose: Used to sense miRNA activity using fluorescence based tools. hsa-miR-548j-5p target in 3' UTR of of mKate. miRNA activity can be measured by the repression of mKate2 relative to EBFP2 fluorescent proteins . Plasmid is inherently unstable; please see Depositor Comments
Depositing lab: Ron Weiss. Depositing organization: Massachusetts Institute of Technology. Publication: A mixed antagonistic/synergistic miRNA repression model enables accurate predictions of multi-input miRNA sensor activity. Gam JJ, Babb J, Weiss R. Nat Commun. 2018 Jun 22;9(1):2430. doi: 10.1038/s41467-018-04575-0. PubMed 29934631.
Backbone
  Vector backbone: Low Sensor Backbone (LSB)
  Vector type: Mammalian Expression, Synthetic Biology
Growth in bacteria
  Bacterial resistance: Ampicillin and Kanamycin, 100 & 50 μg/mL
  Growth temperature: 30°C
  Growth strain: NEB Stable
  Copy number: High Copy
Gene/Insert
  Gene/Insert name: hsa-miR-548j-5p target
  Species: H. sapiens (human)
  Entrez Gene: MIR548J (a.k.a. MIRN548J, hsa-mir-548j)
  Promoter: EF-1a
  Cloning method: Gibson Cloning
Terms and licenses: Academic/Nonprofit Terms; Industry Terms: Not Available to Industry
Depositor comments: Please note that this plasmid is inherently unstable due to a repeating poly A element. We recommend performing a diagnostic digest on multiple colonies upon receipt. The depositors would like to note the presence of several discrepancies between the depositor sequence and physical plasmid sequence. In particular, the sequences upstream and downstream of the puromycin coding region have 10 bp insertions which do not affect the ability to perform puromycin selection. The sequences for those regions within the physical plasmids are as follows: Upstream of Puro: GAATTCGACCGCCTGTCTCAAGGTGCCACC; Downstream of Puro: GCTTTGAGACTACGCGTGAATTCACTCCTC. Please contact if you are interested in this plasmid prior to placing an order.
How to cite: LSB-hsa-miR-548j-5p was a gift from Ron Weiss (Addgene plasmid # 103638 ; http://n2t.net/addgene:103638 ; RRID:Addgene_103638)
