[The description below was written by a language model from this plasmid's Addgene catalogue record and pLannotate feature annotations shown in this document.]
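Description:
LSB-hsa-miR-548j-5p is a mammalian expression plasmid of about 11 kb, built on the Low Sensor Backbone (LSB) as a fluorescence-based sensor of microRNA activity. It replicates in E. coli from a high-copy ColE1/pUC-type origin and carries both β-lactamase (AmpR) and an aminoglycoside phosphotransferase (KanR), matching the recorded dual ampicillin and kanamycin selection. A puromycin N-acetyltransferase coding sequence followed by a rabbit β-globin poly(A) signal is also present for selection in mammalian cells. No mammalian promoter is annotated directly upstream of it, so what drives it is not clear from the feature table.

The payload consists of two parallel transcription units in the same orientation. Each is driven by the human EF-1α core promoter with its intron A and terminated by a β-globin poly(A) region. The promoters and coding sequences are flanked by Gateway attB4, attB1 and attB2 scars left from the modular assembly. The first unit encodes the red fluorescent protein mKate2, and according to the record its 3' UTR carries a target site for human miR-548j-5p. That site is not annotated separately, but would fall in the unannotated stretch between the mKate2 coding sequence and the polyadenylation signal. The second unit encodes the blue protein EBFP2 without a target site and serves as an internal reference for delivery and expression. When miR-548j-5p is active in a transfected cell it represses mKate2, so the mKate2-to-EBFP2 ratio reports miRNA activity.

The depositor notes that the repeated poly(A) elements make the plasmid inherently unstable. They also note that the physical plasmid differs slightly from the deposited sequence, including short insertions flanking the puromycin coding region that do not impair selection.
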