Features (pLannotate 1.2.2; 28 found; start..end, strand, type, name):
     87..675     -  rep_origin     ori: high-copy-number ColE1/pMB1/pBR322/pUC origin of replication
    846..1706    -  CDS            AmpR: β-lactamase; bla; confers resistance to ampicillin, carbenicillin, and related antibiotics
   1707..1778    -  promoter       AmpR promoter: bla
   1857..2456    +  CDS            PuroR: puromycin N-acetyltransferase; pac from Streptomyces alboniger; confers resistance to puromycin
   2461..2541    +  CDS            HBB (fragment): HBB_PONPY - Experimental evidence at transcript level: Swiss-Prot protein existence level 2. Involved in oxygen transport from the lung to the various peripheral tissues. From Pongo pygmaeus (Bornean orangutan).
   2612..2667    +  polyA_signal   β-globin poly(A) signal: rabbit β-globin polyadenylation signal (Gil and Proudfoot, 1987)
   3646..3666    +  protein_bind   attB4: mutant version of attB; core recombination site for the Gateway® BP reaction BP Clonase™
   3734..3945    +  promoter       EF-1α core promoter: core promoter for human elongation factor EF-1α
   3946..4884    +  intron         EF-1α intron A: intron upstream of the start codon of human EF-1α
   4911..4931    +  protein_bind   attB1: mutant version of attB; core recombination site for the Gateway® BP reaction BP Clonase™
   4951..5646    +  CDS            mKate2: mKate2 is a basic (constitutively fluorescent) red fluorescent protein published in 2009, derived from Entacmaea quadricolor. It is reported to be a rapidly-maturing monomer with moderate acid sensitivity.
   5666..5690    -  protein_bind   attB2: mutant version of attB; recombination site for the Gateway® BP reaction BP Clonase™
   5834..5908    +  CDS            HBB (fragment): HBB_PONPY - Experimental evidence at transcript level: Swiss-Prot protein existence level 2. Involved in oxygen transport from the lung to the various peripheral tissues. From Pongo pygmaeus (Bornean orangutan).
   5979..6034    +  polyA_signal   β-globin poly(A) signal: rabbit β-globin polyadenylation signal (Gil and Proudfoot, 1987)
   6418..6443    +  misc_feature   SA: splice acceptor site
   7115..7135    +  protein_bind   attB4: mutant version of attB; core recombination site for the Gateway® BP reaction BP Clonase™
   7203..7414    +  promoter       EF-1α core promoter: core promoter for human elongation factor EF-1α
   7415..8353    +  intron         EF-1α intron A: intron upstream of the start codon of human EF-1α
   8380..8400    +  protein_bind   attB1: mutant version of attB; core recombination site for the Gateway® BP reaction BP Clonase™
   8411..9127    +  CDS            EBFP2: EBFP2 is a basic (constitutively fluorescent) blue fluorescent protein published in 2007, derived from Aequorea victoria. It is reported to be a rapidly-maturing monomer with moderate acid sensitivity.
   9135..9159    -  protein_bind   attB2: mutant version of attB; recombination site for the Gateway® BP reaction BP Clonase™
   9163..9243    +  CDS            HBB (fragment): HBB_PONPY - Experimental evidence at transcript level: Swiss-Prot protein existence level 2. Involved in oxygen transport from the lung to the various peripheral tissues. From Pongo pygmaeus (Bornean orangutan).
   9314..9369    +  polyA_signal   β-globin poly(A) signal: rabbit β-globin polyadenylation signal (Gil and Proudfoot, 1987)
   9752..9774    -  protein_bind   lac operator (fragment): The lac repressor binds to the lac operator to inhibit transcription in E. coli. This inhibition can be relieved by adding lactose or isopropyl-β-D-thiogalactopyranoside (IPTG). lac repressor encoded by lacI
   9778..9808    -  promoter       lac promoter: promoter for the E. coli lac operon
   9823..9844    -  protein_bind   CAP binding site: CAP binding activates transcription in the presence of cAMP. E. coli catabolite activator protein
   9857..9896    -  CDS            lacI (fragment): lac repressor; lacI; The lac repressor binds to the lac operator to inhibit transcription in E. coli. This inhibition can be relieved by adding lactose or isopropyl-β-D-thiogalactopyranoside (IPTG).
  10069..10878   +  CDS            KanR: aminoglycoside phosphotransferase; aph(3')-Ia; confers resistance to kanamycin in bacteria or G418 (Geneticin®) in eukaryotes
>Addgene plasmid #103638 | LSB-hsa-miR-548j-5p | depositor full sequence | sequence record 196324 | Full Sequence
AATTGAGGGGATAACGCAGGAAAGAACATGTGAGCAAAAGGCCAGCAAAAGGCCAGGAACCGTAAAAAGG
CCGCGTTGCTGGCGTTTTTCCATAGGCTCCGCCCCCCTGACGAGCATCACAAAAATCGACGCTCAAGTCA
GAGGTGGCGAAACCCGACAGGACTATAAAGATACCAGGCGTTTCCCCCTGGAAGCTCCCTCGTGCGCTCT
CCTGTTCCGACCCTGCCGCTTACCGGATACCTGTCCGCCTTTCTCCCTTCGGGAAGCGTGGCGCTTTCTC
ATAGCTCACGCTGTAGGTATCTCAGTTCGGTGTAGGTCGTTCGCTCCAAGCTGGGCTGTGTGCACGAACC
CCCCGTTCAGCCCGACCGCTGCGCCTTATCCGGTAACTATCGTCTTGAGTCCAACCCGGTAAGACACGAC
TTATCGCCACTGGCAGCAGCCACTGGTAACAGGATTAGCAGAGCGAGGTATGTAGGCGGTGCTACAGAGT
TCTTGAAGTGGTGGCCTAACTACGGCTACACTAGAAGAACAGTATTTGGTATCTGCGCTCTGCTGAAGCC
AGTTACCTTCGGAAAAAGAGTTGGTAGCTCTTGATCCGGCAAACAAACCACCGCTGGTAGCGGTGGTTTT
TTTGTTTGCAAGCAGCAGATTACGCGCAGAAAAAAAGGATCTCAAGAAGATCCTTTGATCTTTTCTACGG
GGTCTGACGCTCAGTGGAACGAAAACTCACGTTAAGGGATTTTGGTCATGAGATTATCAAAAAGGATCTT
CACCTAGATCCTTTTAAATTAAAAATGAAGTTTTAAATCAATCTAAAGTATATATGAGTAAACTTGGTCT
GACAGTTACCAATGCTTAATCAGTGAGGCACCTATCTCAGCGATCTGTCTATTTCGTTCATCCATAGTTG
CCTGACTCCCCGTCGTGTAGATAACTACGATACGGGAGGGCTTACCATCTGGCCCCAGTGCTGCAATGAT
ACCGCGAGAACCACGCTCACCGGCTCCAGATTTATCAGCAATAAACCAGCCAGCCGGAAGGGCCGAGCGC
AGAAGTGGTCCTGCAACTTTATCCGCCTCCATCCAGTCTATTAATTGTTGCCGGGAAGCTAGAGTAAGTA
GTTCGCCAGTTAATAGTTTGCGCAACGTTGTTGCCATTGCTACAGGCATCGTGGTGTCACGCTCGTCGTT
TGGTATGGCTTCATTCAGCTCCGGTTCCCAACGATCAAGGCGAGTTACATGATCCCCCATGTTGTGCAAA
AAAGCGGTTAGCTCCTTCGGTCCTCCGATCGTTGTCAGAAGTAAGTTGGCCGCAGTGTTATCACTCATGG
TTATGGCAGCACTGCATAATTCTCTTACTGTCATGCCATCCGTAAGATGCTTTTCTGTGACTGGTGAGTA
CTCAACCAAGTCATTCTGAGAATAGTGTATGCGGCGACCGAGTTGCTCTTGCCCGGCGTCAATACGGGAT
AATACCGCGCCACATAGCAGAACTTTAAAAGTGCTCATCATTGGAAAACGTTCTTCGGGGCGAAAACTCT
CAAGGATCTTACCGCTGTTGAGATCCAGTTCGATGTAACCCACTCGTGCACCCAACTGATCTTCAGCATC
TTTTACTTTCACCAGCGTTTCTGGGTGAGCAAAAACAGGAAGGCAAAATGCCGCAAAAAAGGGAATAAGG
GCGACACGGAAATGTTGAATACTCATACTCTTCCTTTTTCAATATTATTGAAGCATTTATCAGGGTTATT
GTCTCATGAGCGGATACATATTTGAATGTAGCTCCGAATTTCTCGAGGGCTTGTCGACGACGGCGGTCTC
CGTCGTCAGGATCATGAATTCGACCCGCCTGCCACCATGACCGAGTACAAGCCCACGGTGCGCCTCGCCA
CCCGCGACGACGTCCCCCGGGCCGTACGCACCCTCGCCGCCGCGTTCGCCGACTACCCCGCCACGCGCCA
CACCGTCGACCCGGACCGCCACATCGAGCGGGTCACCGAGCTGCAAGAACTCTTCCTCACGCGCGTCGGG
CTCGACATCGGCAAGGTGTGGGTCGCGGACGACGGCGCCGCGGTGGCGGTCTGGACCACGCCGGAGAGCG
TCGAAGCGGGGGCGGTGTTCGCCGAGATCGGCCCGCGCATGGCCGAGTTGAGCGGTTCCCGGCTGGCCGC
GCAGCAACAGATGGAAGGCCTCCTGGCGCCGCACCGGCCCAAGGAGCCCGCGTGGTTCCTGGCCACCGTC
GGCGTCTCGCCCGACCACCAGGGCAAGGGTCTGGGCAGCGCCGTCGTGCTCCCCGGAGTGGAGGCGGCCG
AGCGCGCCGGGGTGCCCGCCTTCCTGGAGACATCCGCGCCCCGCAACCTCCCCTTCTACGAGCGGCTCGG
CTTCACCGTCACCGCCGACGTCGAGGTGCCCGAAGGACCGCGCACCTGGTGCATGACCCGCAAGCCCGGT
GCCTGATACGCGTGAATTCACTCCTCAGGTGCAGGCTGCCTATCAGAAGGTGGTGGCTGGTGTGGCCAAT
GCCCTGGCTCACAAATACCACTGAGATCTTTTTCCCTCTGCCAAAAATTATGGGGACATCATGAAGCCCC
TTGAGCATCTGACTTCTGGCTAATAAAGGAAATTTATTTTCATTGCAATAGTGTGTTGGAATTTTTTGTG
TCTCTCACTCGGAAGGACATATGGGAGGGCAAATCATTTAAAACATCAGAATGAGTATTTGGTTTAGAGT
TTGGCAACATATGCCCATATGCTGGCTGCCATGAACAAAGGTTGGCTATAAAGAGGTCATCAGTATATGA
AACAGCCCCCTGCTGTCCATTCCTTATTCCATAGAAAAGCCTTGACTTGAGGTTAGATTTTTTTTATATT
TTGTTTTGTGTTATTTTTTTCTTTAACATCCCTAAAATTTTCCTTACATGTTTTACTAGCCAGATTTTTC
CTCCTCTCCTGACTACTCCCAGTCATAGCTGTCCCTCTTCTCTTATGGAGATCCCTCGACCTGCAGCCCA
AGCTTGAATTCTCTAGAATTACCCTGTTATCCCTATGCTTGGTTTACCGAGCTCTTATTGGTTTTCAAAC
TTCATTGACTGTGCCCAACGCGCCTGGGAGCTCACGGGGACAGCCCCCCCCCAAAGCCCCCAGGGATGTA
ATTACGTCCCTCCCCCGCTAGGGGGCAGCAGCGAGCCGCCCGGGGCTCCGCTCCGGTCCGGCGCTCCCCC
CGCATCCCCGAGCCGGCAGCGTGCGGGGACAGCCCGGGCACGGGGAAGGTGGCACGGGATCGCTTTCCTC
TGAACGCTTCTCGCTGCTCTTTGAGCCTGCAGACACCTGGGGGGATACGGGGAAAAAGCTAGGCTGAAAG
ACCGGTTCTTAGAATGACACGCGCCTGGGAGCTCACGGGGACAGCCCCCCCCCAAAGCCCCCAGGGATGT
AATTACGTCCCTCCCCCGCTAGGGGGCAGCAGCGAGCCGCCCGGGGCTCCGCTCCGGTCCGGCGCTCCCC
CCGCATCCCCGAGCCGGCAGCGTGCGGGGACAGCCCGGGCACGGGGAAGGTGGCACGGGATCGCTTTCCT
CTGAACGCTTCTCGCTGCTCTTTGAGCCTGCAGACACCTGGGGGGATACGGGGAAAAAGCTAACTTCTGA
GACGACAACTTTGTATAGAAAAGTTGGCTCCGAATTCGCCCTTGACAGCAGAGATCCAGTTTGGTTAATT
AATTGGCTCCGGTGCCCGTCAGTGGGCAGAGCGCACATCGCCCACAGTCCCCGAGAAGTTGTGGGGAGGG
GTCGGCAATTGAACCGGTGCCTAGAGAAGGTGGCGCGGGGTAAACTGGGAAAGTGATGTCGTGTACTGGC
TCCGCCTTTTTCCCGAGGGTGGGGGAGAACCGTATATAAGTGCAGTAGTCGCCGTGAACGTTCTTTTTCG
CAACGGGTTTGCCGCCAGAACACAGGTAAGTGCCGTGTGTGGTTCCCGCGGGCCTGGCCTCTTTACGGGT
TATGGCCCTTGCGTGCCTTGAATTACTTCCACCTGGCTGCAGTACGTGATTCTTGATCCCGAGCTTCGGG
TTGGAAGTGGGTGGGAGAGTTCGAGGCCTTGCGCTTAAGGAGCCCCTTCGCCTCGTGCTTGAGTTGAGGC
CTGGCCTGGGCGCTGGGGCCGCCGCGTGCGAATCTGGTGGCACCTTCGCGCCTGTCTCGCTGCTTTCGAT
AAGTCTCTAGCCATTTAAAATTTTTGATGACCTGCTGCGACGCTTTTTTTCTGGCAAGATAGTCTTGTAA
ATGCGGGCCAAGATCTGCACACTGGTATTTCGGTTTTTGGGGCCGCGGGCGGCGACGGGGCCCGTGCGTC
CCAGCGCACATGTTCGGCGAGGCGGGGCCTGCGAGCGCGGCCACCGAGAATCGGACGGGGGTAGTCTCAA
GCTGGCCGGCCTGCTCTGGTGCCTGGCCTCGCGCCGCCGTGTATCGCCCCGCCCTGGGCGGCAAGGCTGG
CCCGGTCGGCACCAGTTGCGTGAGCGGAAAGATGGCCGCTTCCCGGCCCTGCTGCAGGGAGCTCAAAATG
GAGGACGCGGCGCTCGGGAGAGCGGGCGGGTGAGTCACCCACACAAAGGAAAAGGGCCTTTCCGTCCTCA
GCCGTCGCTTCATGTGACTCCACGGAGTACCGGGCGCCGTCCAGGCACCTCGATTAGTTCTCGAGCTTTT
GGAGTACGTCGTCTTTAGGTTGGGGGGAGGGGTTTTATGCGATGGAGTTTCCCCACACTGAGTGGGTGGA
GACTGAAGTTAGGCCAGCTTGGCACTTGATGTAATTCTCCTTGGAATTTGCCCTTTTTGAGTTTGGATCT
TGGTTCATTCTCAAGCCTCAGACAGTGGTTCAAAGTTTTTTTCTTCCATTTCAGGTGTCGTGAGAAGGGC
GAATTCGACCCAAGTTTGTACAAAAAAGCAGGCTGGATCCAGGTGCCACCATGGTGAGCGAGCTGATTAA
GGAGAACATGCACATGAAGCTGTACATGGAGGGCACCGTGAACAACCACCACTTCAAGTGCACATCCGAG
GGCGAAGGCAAGCCCTACGAGGGCACCCAGACCATGAGAATCAAGGCGGTCGAGGGCGGCCCTCTCCCCT
TCGCCTTCGACATCCTGGCTACCAGCTTCATGTACGGCAGCAAAACCTTCATCAACCACACCCAGGGCAT
CCCCGACTTCTTTAAGCAGTCCTTCCCCGAGGGCTTCACATGGGAGAGAGTCACCACATACGAAGATGGG
GGCGTGCTGACCGCTACCCAGGACACCAGCCTCCAGGACGGCTGCCTCATCTACAACGTCAAGATCAGAG
GGGTGAACTTCCCATCCAACGGCCCTGTGATGCAGAAGAAAACACTCGGCTGGGAGGCCTCCACCGAGAC
ACTGTACCCCGCTGACGGCGGCCTGGAAGGCAGAGCCGACATGGCCCTGAAGCTCGTGGGCGGGGGCCAC
CTGATCTGCAACCTTAAGACCACATACAGATCCAAGAAACCCGCTAAGAACCTCAAGATGCCCGGCGTCT
ACTATGTGGACAGGAGACTGGAAAGAATCAAGGAGGCCGACAAAGAGACATACGTCGAGCAGCACGAGGT
GGCTGTGGCCAGATACTGCGACCTCCCTAGCAAACTGGGGCACAAACTTAATTGAGAATTCTACCACCCA
GCTTTCTTGTACAAAGTGGTACGTCTCAAGACCAGAGGTCTCTGCTTAGAATGCCACCAAAGACCGCAAT
TACTTTTACCAAAGACCGCAATTACTTTTACCAAAGACCGCAATTACTTTTACCAAAGACCGCAATTACT
TTTCAACCAGAAGAGACCTGTGCTTCACTCCTCAGGTGCAGGCTGCCTATCAGAAGGTGGTGGCTGGTGT
GGCCAATGCCCTGGCTCACAAATACCACTGAGATCTTTTTCCCTCTGCCAAAAATTATGGGGACATCATG
AAGCCCCTTGAGCATCTGACTTCTGGCTAATAAAGGAAATTTATTTTCATTGCAATAGTGTGTTGGAATT
TTTTGTGTCTCTCACTCGGAAGGACATATGGGAGGGCAAATCATTTAAAACATCAGAATGAGTATTTGGT
TTAGAGTTTGGCAACATATGCCCATATGCTGGCTGCCATGAACAAAGGTTGGCTATAAAGAGGTCATCAG
TATATGAAACAGCCCCCTGCTGTCCATTCCTTATTCCATAGAAAAGCCTTGACTTGAGGTTAGATTTTTT
TTATATTTTGTTTTGTGTTATTTTTTTCTTTAACATCCCTAAAATTTTCCTTACATGTTTTACTAGCCAG
ATTTTTCCTCCTCTCCTGACTACTCCCAGTCATAGCTGTCCCTCTTCTCTTATGGAGATCCCGAGCGGTG
CGTTTTTATGCTTGTAGTATTGTATAATGTTTTTAAGATCCAAGCTTCTGACCTCTTCTCTTCCTCCCAC
AGGGCCTCGAGACAATTGCATCGATGGTACCAGTGAAAGTCTGCAATGAATTCGAGTTGGCGCGCCTGTC
ATTCTAAATCTCTCTTTCAGCCTAAAGCTTTTTCCCCGTATCCCCCCAGGTGTCTGCAGGCTCAAAGAGC
AGCGAGAAGCGTTCAGAGGAAAGCGATCCCGTGCCACCTTCCCCGTGCCCGGGCTGTCCCCGCACGCTGC
CGGCTCGGGGATGCGGGGGGAGCGCCGGACCGGAGCGGAGCCCCGGGCGGCTCGCTGCTGCCCCCTAGCG
GGGGAGGGACGTAATTACATCCCTGGGGGCTTTGGGAGGGGGCTGTCCCCGTGAGCTCCCAGGCGCGCCT
GTCATTCTAAATCTCTCTTTCAGCCTAAAGCTTTTTCCCCGTATCCCCCCAGGTGTCTGCAGGCTCAAAG
AGCAGCGAGAAGCGTTCAGAGGAAAGCGATCCCGTGCCACCTTCCCCGTGCCCGGGCTGTCCCCGCACGC
TGCCGGCTCGGGGATGCGGGGGGAGCGCCGGACCGGAGCGGAGCCCCGGGCGGCTCGCTGCTGCCCCCTA
GCGGGGGAGGGACGTAATTACATCCCTGGGGGCTTTGGGGGGGGGCTGTCCCCGTGAGCTCCCAGGCGCG
CCAACTCGGTACCGTATCGATGTCGACGTTAACGCTAGTGATATCAACTTTGTATAGAAAAGTTGGCTCC
GAATTCGCCCTTGACAGCAGAGATCCAGTTTGGTTAATTAATTGGCTCCGGTGCCCGTCAGTGGGCAGAG
CGCACATCGCCCACAGTCCCCGAGAAGTTGTGGGGAGGGGTCGGCAATTGAACCGGTGCCTAGAGAAGGT
GGCGCGGGGTAAACTGGGAAAGTGATGTCGTGTACTGGCTCCGCCTTTTTCCCGAGGGTGGGGGAGAACC
GTATATAAGTGCAGTAGTCGCCGTGAACGTTCTTTTTCGCAACGGGTTTGCCGCCAGAACACAGGTAAGT
GCCGTGTGTGGTTCCCGCGGGCCTGGCCTCTTTACGGGTTATGGCCCTTGCGTGCCTTGAATTACTTCCA
CCTGGCTGCAGTACGTGATTCTTGATCCCGAGCTTCGGGTTGGAAGTGGGTGGGAGAGTTCGAGGCCTTG
CGCTTAAGGAGCCCCTTCGCCTCGTGCTTGAGTTGAGGCCTGGCCTGGGCGCTGGGGCCGCCGCGTGCGA
ATCTGGTGGCACCTTCGCGCCTGTCTCGCTGCTTTCGATAAGTCTCTAGCCATTTAAAATTTTTGATGAC
CTGCTGCGACGCTTTTTTTCTGGCAAGATAGTCTTGTAAATGCGGGCCAAGATCTGCACACTGGTATTTC
GGTTTTTGGGGCCGCGGGCGGCGACGGGGCCCGTGCGTCCCAGCGCACATGTTCGGCGAGGCGGGGCCTG
CGAGCGCGGCCACCGAGAATCGGACGGGGGTAGTCTCAAGCTGGCCGGCCTGCTCTGGTGCCTGGCCTCG
CGCCGCCGTGTATCGCCCCGCCCTGGGCGGCAAGGCTGGCCCGGTCGGCACCAGTTGCGTGAGCGGAAAG
ATGGCCGCTTCCCGGCCCTGCTGCAGGGAGCTCAAAATGGAGGACGCGGCGCTCGGGAGAGCGGGCGGGT
GAGTCACCCACACAAAGGAAAAGGGCCTTTCCGTCCTCAGCCGTCGCTTCATGTGACTCCACGGAGTACC
GGGCGCCGTCCAGGCACCTCGATTAGTTCTCGAGCTTTTGGAGTACGTCGTCTTTAGGTTGGGGGGAGGG
GTTTTATGCGATGGAGTTTCCCCACACTGAGTGGGTGGAGACTGAAGTTAGGCCAGCTTGGCACTTGATG
TAATTCTCCTTGGAATTTGCCCTTTTTGAGTTTGGATCTTGGTTCATTCTCAAGCCTCAGACAGTGGTTC
AAAGTTTTTTTCTTCCATTTCAGGTGTCGTGAGAAGGGCGAATTCGACCCAAGTTTGTACAAAAAAGCAG
GCTCGCCACCATGGTGAGCAAGGGCGAGGAGCTGTTCACCGGGGTGGTGCCCATCCTGGTCGAGCTGGAC
GGCGACGTAAACGGCCACAAGTTCAGCGTGAGGGGCGAGGGCGAGGGCGATGCCACCAACGGCAAGCTGA
CCCTGAAGTTCATCTGCACCACCGGCAAGCTGCCCGTGCCCTGGCCCACCCTCGTGACCACCCTGAGCCA
CGGCGTGCAGTGCTTCGCCCGCTACCCCGACCACATGAAGCAGCACGACTTCTTCAAGTCCGCCATGCCC
GAAGGCTACGTCCAGGAGCGCACCATCTTCTTCAAGGACGACGGCACCTACAAGACCCGCGCCGAGGTGA
AGTTCGAGGGCGACACCCTAGTGAACCGCATCGAGCTGAAGGGCGTCGACTTCAAGGAGGACGGCAACAT
CCTGGGGCACAAGCTGGAGTACAACTTCAACAGCCACAACATCTATATCATGGCCGTCAAGCAGAAGAAC
GGCATCAAGGTGAACTTCAAGATCCGCCACAACGTGGAGGACGGCAGCGTGCAGCTCGCCGACCACTACC
AGCAGAACACCCCCATCGGCGACGGCCCCGTGCTGCTGCCCGACAGCCACTACCTGAGCACCCAGTCCGT
GCTGAGCAAAGACCCCAACGAGAAGCGCGATCACATGGTCCTGCTGGAGTTCCGCACCGCCGCCGGGATC
ACTCTCGGCATGGACGAGCTGTACAAGTAATACCACCCAGCTTTCTTGTACAAAGTGGTACGCGTGAATT
CACTCCTCAGGTGCAGGCTGCCTATCAGAAGGTGGTGGCTGGTGTGGCCAATGCCCTGGCTCACAAATAC
CACTGAGATCTTTTTCCCTCTGCCAAAAATTATGGGGACATCATGAAGCCCCTTGAGCATCTGACTTCTG
GCTAATAAAGGAAATTTATTTTCATTGCAATAGTGTGTTGGAATTTTTTGTGTCTCTCACTCGGAAGGAC
ATATGGGAGGGCAAATCATTTAAAACATCAGAATGAGTATTTGGTTTAGAGTTTGGCAACATATGCCCAT
ATGCTGGCTGCCATGAACAAAGGTTGGCTATAAAGAGGTCATCAGTATATGAAACAGCCCCCTGCTGTCC
ATTCCTTATTCCATAGAAAAGCCTTGACTTGAGGTTAGATTTTTTTTATATTTTGTTTTGTGTTATTTTT
TTCTTTAACATCCCTAAAATTTTCCTTACATGTTTTACTAGCCAGATTTTTCCTCCTCTCCTGACTACTC
CCAGTCATAGCTGTCCCTCTTCTCTTATGGAGATCCCTCGACCTGCAGCCCAAGCTTGGCGTAATCATGG
TCATAGCTGTTTCCTGTGTGAAATTGTTATCCGCTCACAATTCCACACAACATACGAGCCGGAAGCATAA
AGTGTAAAGCCTGGGGTGCCTAATGAGTGAGCTAACTCACATTAATTGCGTTGCGCTCACTGCCCGCTTT
CCAGTCGGGAAACCTGTCGTGCCAGCGGATCGACAGTACTAAGCTTGGTCTAATACCCAATCTCTCGTCT
TATCCAGATGTTTTATACGCCTCTGGCCCGTGTCTCAAAATCTCTGATGTTACATTGCACAAGATAAAAT
AATATCATCATGAACAATAAAACTGTCTGCTTACATAAACAGTAATACAAGGGGTGTTATGAGCCATATT
CAACGGGAAACGTCGAGGCCGCGATTAAATTCCAACATGGATGCTGATTTATATGGGTATAAATGGGCTC
GCGATAATGTCGGGCAATCAGGTGCGACAATCTATCGCTTGTATGGGAAGCCCGATGCGCCAGAGTTGTT
TCTGAAACATGGCAAAGGTAGCGTTGCCAATGATGTTACAGATGAGATGGTCAGACTAAACTGGCTGACG
GAATTTATGCCTCTTCCGACCATCAAGCATTTTATCCGTACTCCTGATGATGCATGGTTACTCACCACTG
CGATCCCCGGAAAAACAGCATTCCAGGTATTAGAAGAATATCCTGATTCAGGTGAAAATATTGTTGATGC
GCTGGCAGTGTTCCTGCGCCGGTTGCATTCGATTCCTGTTTGTAATTGTCCTTTTAACAGCGATCGCGTA
TTTCGTCTCGCTCAGGCGCAATCACGAATGAATAACGGTTTGGTTGATGCGAGTGATTTTGATGACGAGC
GTAATGGCTGGCCTGTTGAACAAGTCTGGAAAGAAATGCATAAACTTTTGCCATTCTCACCGGATTCAGT
CGTCACTCATGGTGATTTCTCACTTGATAACCTTATTTTTGACGAGGGGAAATTAATAGGTTGTATTGAT
GTTGGACGAGTCGGAATCGCAGACCGATACCAGGATCTTGCCATCCTATGGAACTGCCTCGGTGAGTTTT
CTCCTTCATTACAGAAACGGCTTTTTCAAAAATATGGTATTGATAATCCTGATATGAATAAATTGCAGTT
TCATTTGATGCTCGATGAGTTTTTCTAATCAGAATTGGTTAATTGGTTGTAACACTGGCAGAGCATTACG
CTGACTTGACGGGACGGCGCAAGCTCATGACCAAAATCCCTTAACGTGAGTTACGCGTCGTTCCACTGAG
CGTCAGAGGTATCACTAGTATTACAGAGGTAAGTTATAACAGTCGCCTAACCC
