>Addgene plasmid #103638 | LSB-hsa-miR-548j-5p | depositor partial sequence | sequence record 196325 | hsa-miR-548j-5p target
ACCAAAGACCGCAATTACTTTT
